Addgene plasmid #204209: pET3a-UBE2G2
Purpose: Bacterial expression of UBE2G2
Depositing lab: Allan Weissman. Depositing organization: National Cancer Institute (NCI). Publication: Allosteric activation of E2-RING finger-mediated ubiquitylation by a structurally defined specific E2-binding region of gp78. Das R, Mariano J, Tsai YC, Kalathur RC, Kostova Z, Li J, Tarasov SG, McFeeters RL, Altieri AS, Ji X, Byrd RA, Weissman AM. Mol Cell. 2009 Jun 26. 34(6):674-85. 10.1016/j.molcel.2009.05.010 PubMed 19560420.
Backbone
  Vector backbone: pET3a
  Backbone manufacturer: Novagen
  Vector type: Bacterial Expression
Growth in bacteria
  Bacterial resistance: Ampicillin, 100 μg/mL
  Growth temperature: 37°C
  Growth strain: DH5alpha
  Copy number: High Copy
Gene/Insert
  Gene/Insert name: UBE2G2 (alt names: MmUbc7; NP_003334)
  Species: M. musculus (mouse)
  Insert size (bp): 500
  Mutation: none
  Entrez Gene: Ube2g2 (a.k.a. 1110003O05Rik, D10Xrf369, UBC7, Ubc7p)
  Cloning method: Restriction Enzyme; 5′ cloning site NdeI (not destroyed); 3′ cloning site BamHI (not destroyed)
Terms and licenses: Academic/Nonprofit Terms; Industry Terms: Not Available to Industry
How to cite: pET3a-UBE2G2 was a gift from Allan Weissman (Addgene plasmid # 204209 ; http://n2t.net/addgene:204209 ; RRID:Addgene_204209)
