[The description below was written by a language model from this plasmid's Addgene catalogue record and pLannotate feature annotations shown in this document.]
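Description:
pET3a-UBE2G2 is a bacterial expression plasmid built on the Novagen pET3a backbone for producing the ubiquitin-conjugating enzyme (E2) UBE2G2, also known as Ubc7, in E. coli. The roughly 500 bp wild-type coding sequence was inserted between the NdeI and BamHI sites, both of which were preserved. The catalogue lists the insert species as mouse (MmUbc7), although it cites a human-style protein accession. The sequence annotation also matched the open reading frame to the human UBE2G2 entry, so the species of origin is not fully consistent in the record.

In the 5,117 nt sequenced plasmid, a T7 promoter and the efficient T7 gene 10 ribosome binding site sit directly upstream of the UBE2G2 open reading frame. Expression therefore depends on a host that supplies T7 RNA polymerase. Immediately after the annotated UBE2G2 coding region, the feature table shows a 6xHis tag, then a short fragment of T7 gene 10-derived sequence and the T7 terminator. The His tag is not mentioned in the catalogue fields, so a C-terminal fusion is suggested by the annotation rather than stated outright.

The rest of the plasmid is pBR322-derived. It carries the AmpR promoter and β-lactamase gene for ampicillin selection, a ColE1/pMB1-type origin with the bom and rop elements, and disrupted, non-functional fragments of the tetracycline resistance gene flanking the expression cassette. The catalogue describes it as high copy, although rop normally moderates copy number. The stated purpose is bacterial expression of UBE2G2. The associated publication concerns allosteric activation of E2–RING finger-mediated ubiquitylation by an E2-binding region of gp78, which suggests the recombinant protein was intended for biochemical and structural studies.
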