Features (pLannotate 1.2.2; 15 found; start..end, strand, type, name):
    473..490     +  CDS            7xHis (fragment): 6xHis affinity tag
    501..550     +  CDS            SET1 (fragment): solubility-enhancement tag derived from T7 phage gene 10B
    558..605     +  terminator     T7 terminator: transcription terminator for bacteriophage T7 RNA polymerase
    631..923     -  CDS            TcR (fragment): tetracycline efflux protein; tet; confers resistance to tetracycline
    971..999     -  promoter       tet promoter: E. coli promoter for tetracycline efflux protein gene
   1112..1216    +  promoter       AmpR promoter: bla
   1217..2077    +  CDS            AmpR: β-lactamase; bla; confers resistance to ampicillin, carbenicillin, and related antibiotics
   2248..2836    +  rep_origin     ori: high-copy-number ColE1/pMB1/pBR322/pUC origin of replication
   3022..3161    -  misc_feature   bom: basis of mobility region from pBR322
   3263..3454    -  CDS            rop: Rop protein, which maintains plasmids at low copy number; rop
   3471..3851    +  CDS            YPB1_ECOLX: Protein predicted: Swiss-Prot protein existence level 4. From Escherichia coli.
   4093..4993    -  CDS            TcR (fragment): tetracycline efflux protein; tet; confers resistance to tetracycline
   5015..5033    +  promoter       T7 promoter: promoter for bacteriophage T7 RNA polymerase
   5065..5087    +  RBS            RBS: efficient ribosome binding site from bacteriophage T7 gene 10 (Olins and Rangwala, 1989)
   5095..472     +  CDS            UBE2G2 (across the origin): UB2G2_HUMAN - Also known as UBC7 From Homo sapiens (Human).
>Addgene plasmid #204209 | pET3a-UBE2G2 | addgene full sequence | sequence record 409504 | Addgene NGS Result
GCTGATGGCCGAGTATAAGCAATTAACCCTGAATCCTCCAGAAGGAATCGTGGCAGGCCCCATGAATGAA
GAGAATTTTTTTGAATGGGAGGCATTGATCATGGGCCCTGAAGACACTTGTTTTGAGTTTGGTGTTTTTC
CCGCCATCCTGAGTTTCCCACTTGACTACCCCTTGAGCCCTCCGAAGATGAGATTCACCTGTGAGATGTT
CCATCCCAACATCTATCCTGATGGCAGAGTCTGCATCTCCATCCTGCATGCTCCAGGTGATGATCCCATG
GGTTATGAGAGCAGTGCCGAGCGGTGGAGCCCAGTGCAGAGTGTGGAGAAGATCCTGCTTTCTGTTGTGA
GCATGCTGGCAGAGCCCAACGATGAGAGTGGAGCAAACGTAGATGCTTCCAAGATGTGGCGGGATGACCG
GGAGCAGTTCTACAAGATCGCCAAGCAGATTGTCCAGAAGTCTCTGGGGCTCCATCACCATCACCATCAC
TGAGGATCCGGCTGCTAACAAAGCCCGAAAGGAAGCTGAGTTGGCTGCTGCCACCGCTGAGCAATAACTA
GCATAACCCCTTGGGGCCTCTAAACGGGTCTTGAGGGGTTTTTTGCTGAAAGGAGGAACTATATCCGGAT
ATCCACAGGACGGGTGTGGTCGCCATGATCGCGTAGTCGATAGTGGCTCCAAGTAGCGAAGCGAGCAGGA
CTGGGCGGCGGCCAAAGCGGTCGGACAGTGCTCCGAGAACGGGTGCGCATAGAAATTGCATCAACGCATA
TAGCGCTAGCAGCACGCCATAGTGACTGGCGATGCTGTCGGAATGGACGATATCCCGCAAGAGGCCCGGC
AGTACCGGCATAACCAAGCCTATGCCTACAGCATCCAGGGTGACGGTGCCGAGGATGACGATGAGCGCAT
TGTTAGATTTCATACACGGTGCCTGACTGCGTTAGCAATTTAACTGTGATAAACTACCGCATTAAAGCTT
ATCGATGATAAGCTGTCAAACATGAGAATTCTTGAAGACGAAAGGGCCTCGTGATACGCCTATTTTTATA
GGTTAATGTCATGATAATAATGGTTTCTTAGACGTCAGGTGGCACTTTTCGGGGAAATGTGCGCGGAACC
CCTATTTGTTTATTTTTCTAAATACATTCAAATATGTATCCGCTCATGAGACAATAACCCTGATAAATGC
TTCAATAATATTGAAAAAGGAAGAGTATGAGTATTCAACATTTCCGTGTCGCCCTTATTCCCTTTTTTGC
GGCATTTTGCCTTCCTGTTTTTGCTCACCCAGAAACGCTGGTGAAAGTAAAAGATGCTGAAGATCAGTTG
GGTGCACGAGTGGGTTACATCGAACTGGATCTCAACAGCGGTAAGATCCTTGAGAGTTTTCGCCCCGAAG
AACGTTTTCCAATGATGAGCACTTTTAAAGTTCTGCTATGTGGCGCGGTATTATCCCGTGTTGACGCCGG
GCAAGAGCAACTCGGTCGCCGCATACACTATTCTCAGAATGACTTGGTTGAGTACTCACCAGTCACAGAA
AAGCATCTTACGGATGGCATGACAGTAAGAGAATTATGCAGTGCTGCCATAACCATGAGTGATAACACTG
CGGCCAACTTACTTCTGACAACGATCGGAGGACCGAAGGAGCTAACCGCTTTTTTGCACAACATGGGGGA
TCATGTAACTCGCCTTGATCGTTGGGAACCGGAGCTGAATGAAGCCATACCAAACGACGAGCGTGACACC
ACGATGCCTGCAGCAATGGCAACAACGTTGCGCAAACTATTAACTGGCGAACTACTTACTCTAGCTTCCC
GGCAACAATTAATAGACTGGATGGAGGCGGATAAAGTTGCAGGACCACTTCTGCGCTCGGCCCTTCCGGC
TGGCTGGTTTATTGCTGATAAATCTGGAGCCGGTGAGCGTGGGTCTCGCGGTATCATTGCAGCACTGGGG
CCAGATGGTAAGCCCTCCCGTATCGTAGTTATCTACACGACGGGGAGTCAGGCAACTATGGATGAACGAA
ATAGACAGATCGCTGAGATAGGTGCCTCACTGATTAAGCATTGGTAACTGTCAGACCAAGTTTACTCATA
TATACTTTAGATTGATTTAAAACTTCATTTTTAATTTAAAAGGATCTAGGTGAAGATCCTTTTTGATAAT
CTCATGACCAAAATCCCTTAACGTGAGTTTTCGTTCCACTGAGCGTCAGACCCCGTAGAAAAGATCAAAG
GATCTTCTTGAGATCCTTTTTTTCTGCGCGTAATCTGCTGCTTGCAAACAAAAAAACCACCGCTACCAGC
GGTGGTTTGTTTGCCGGATCAAGAGCTACCAACTCTTTTTCCGAAGGTAACTGGCTTCAGCAGAGCGCAG
ATACCAAATACTGTCCTTCTAGTGTAGCCGTAGTTAGGCCACCACTTCAAGAACTCTGTAGCACCGCCTA
CATACCTCGCTCTGCTAATCCTGTTACCAGTGGCTGCTGCCAGTGGCGATAAGTCGTGTCTTACCGGGTT
GGACTCAAGACGATAGTTACCGGATAAGGCGCAGCGGTCGGGCTGAACGGGGGGTTCGTGCACACAGCCC
AGCTTGGAGCGAACGACCTACACCGAACTGAGATACCTACAGCGTGAGCTATGAGAAAGCGCCACGCTTC
CCGAAGGGAGAAAGGCGGACAGGTATCCGGTAAGCGGCAGGGTCGGAACAGGAGAGCGCACGAGGGAGCT
TCCAGGGGGAAACGCCTGGTATCTTTATAGTCCTGTCGGGTTTCGCCACCTCTGACTTGAGCGTCGATTT
TTGTGATGCTCGTCAGGGGGGCGGAGCCTATGGAAAAACGCCAGCAACGCGGCCTTTTTACGGTTCCTGG
CCTTTTGCTGGCCTTTTGCTCACATGTTCTTTCCTGCGTTATCCCCTGATTCTGTGGATAACCGTATTAC
CGCCTTTGAGTGAGCTGATACCGCTCGCCGCAGCCGAACGACCGAGCGCAGCGAGTCAGTGAGCGAGGAA
GCGGAAGAGCGCCTGATGCGGTATTTTCTCCTTACGCATCTGTGCGGTATTTCACACCGCAATGGTGCAC
TCTCAGTACAATCTGCTCTGATGCCGCATAGTTAAGCCAGTATACACTCCGCTATCGCTACGTGACTGGG
TCATGGCTGCGCCCCGACACCCGCCAACACCCGCTGACGCGCCCTGACGGGCTTGTCTGCTCCCGGCATC
CGCTTACAGACAAGCTGTGACCGTCTCCGGGAGCTGCATGTGTCAGAGGTTTTCACCGTCATCACCGAAA
CGCGCGAGGCAGCTGCGGTAAAGCTCATCAGCGTGGTCGTGAAGCGATTCACAGATGTCTGCCTGTTCAT
CCGCGTCCAGCTCGTTGAGTTTCTCCAGAAGCGTTAATGTCTGGCTTCTGATAAAGCGGGCCATGTTAAG
GGCGGTTTTTTCCTGTTTGGTCACTGATGCCTCCGTGTAAGGGGGATTTCTGTTCATGGGGGTAATGATA
CCGATGAAACGAGAGAGGATGCTCACGATACGGGTTACTGATGATGAACATGCCCGGTTACTGGAACGTT
GTGAGGGTAAACAACTGGCGGTATGGATGCGGCGGGACCAGAGAAAAATCACTCAGGGTCAATGCCAGCG
CTTCGTTAATACAGATGTAGGTGTTCCACAGGGTAGCCAGCAGCATCCTGCGATGCAGATCCGGAACATA
ATGGTGCAGGGCGCTGACTTCCGCGTTTCCAGACTTTACGAAACACGGAAACCGAAGACCATTCATGTTG
TTGCTCAGGTCGCAGACGTTTTGCAGCAGCAGTCGCTTCACGTTCGCTCGCGTATCGGTGATTCATTCTG
CTAACCAGTAAGGCAACCCCGCCAGCCTAGCCGGGTCCTCAACGACAGGAGCACGATCATGCGCACCCGT
GGCCAGGACCCAACGCTGCCCGAGATGCGCCGCGTGCGGCTGCTGGAGATGGCGGACGCGATGGATATGT
TCTGCCAAGGGTTGGTTTGCGCATTCACAGTTCTCCGCAAGAATTGATTGGCTCCAATTCTTGGAGTGGT
GAATCCGTTAGCGAGGTGCCGCCGGCTTCCATTCAGGTCGAGGTGGCCCGGCTCCATGCACCGCGACGCA
ACGCGGGGAGGCAGACAAGGTATAGGGCGGCGCCTACAATCCATGCCAACCCGTTCCATGTGCTCGCCGA
GGCGGCATAAATCGCCGTGACGATCAGCGGTCCAATGATCGAAGTTAGGCTGGTAAGAGCCGCGAGCGAT
CCTTGAAGCTGTCCCTGATGGTCGTCATCTACCTGCCTGGACAGCATGGCCTGCAACGCGGGCATCCCGA
TGCCGCCGGAAGCGAGAAGAATCATAATGGGGAAGGCCATCCAGCCTCGCGTCGCGAACGCCAGCAAGAC
GTAGCCCAGCGCGTCGGCCGCCATGCCGGCGATAATGGCCTGCTTCTCGCCGAAACGTTTGGTGGCGGGA
CCAGTGACGAAGGCTTGAGCGAGGGCGTGCAAGATTCCGAATACCGCAAGCGACAGGCCGATCATCGTCG
CGCTCCAGCGAAAGCGGTCCTCGCCGAAAATGACCCAGAGCGCTGCCGGCACCTGTCCTACGAGTTGCAT
GATAAAGAAGACAGTCATAAGTGCGGCGACGATAGTCATGCCCCGCGCCCACCGGAAGGAGCTGACTGGG
TTGAAGGCTCTCAAGGGCATCGGTCGACGCTCTCCCTTATGCGACTCCTGCATTAGGAAGCAGCCCAGTA
GTAGGTTGAGGCCGTTGAGCACCGCCGCCGCAAGGAATGGTGCATGCAAGGAGATGGCGCCCAACAGTCC
CCCGGCCACGGGGCCTGCCACCATACCCACGCCGAAACAAGCGCTCATGAGCCCGAAGTGGCGAGCCCGA
TCTTCCCCATCGGTGATGTCGGCGATATAGGCGCCAGCAACCGCACCTGTGGCGCCGGTGATGCCGGCCA
CGATGCGTCCGGCGTAGAGGATCGAGATCTCGATCCCGCGAAATTAATACGACTCACTATAGGGAGACCA
CAACGGTTTCCCTCTAGAAATAATTTTGTTTAACTTTAAGAAGGAGATATACATATGGCGGGGACGGCGT
TGAAGAG
